>Addgene plasmid #153388 | lvl0 NOSt | addgene full sequence | sequence record 314892 | Addgene NGS Result
TGCAGTCCGGCAAAAAAGGGCAAGGTGTCACCACCCTGCCCTTTTTCTTTAAAACCGAAAAGATTACTTC
GCGTTATGCAGGCTTCCTCGCTCACTGACTCGCTGCGCTCGGTCGTTCGGCTGCGGCGAGCGGTATCAGC
TCACTCAAAGGCGGTAATACGGTTATCCACAGAATCAGGGGATAACGCAGGAAAGAACATGTGAGCAAAA
GGCCAGCAAAAGGCCAGGAACCGTAAAAAGGCCGCGTTGCTGGCGTTTTTCCACAGGCTCCGCCCCCCTG
ACGAGCATCACAAAAATCGACGCTCAAGTCAGAGGTGGCGAAACCCGACAGGACTATAAAGATACCAGGC
GTTTCCCCCTGGAAGCTCCCTCGTGCGCTCTCCTGTTCCGACCCTGCCGCTTACCGGATACCTGTCCGCC
TTTCTCCCTTCGGGAAGCGTGGCGCTTTCTCATAGCTCACGCTGTAGGTATCTCAGTTCGGTGTAGGTCG
TTCGCTCCAAGCTGGGCTGTGTGCACGAACCCCCCGTTCAGCCCGACCGCTGCGCCTTATCCGGTAACTA
TCGTCTTGAGTCCAACCCGGTAAGACACGACTTATCGCCACTGGCAGCAGCCACTGGTAACAGGATTAGC
AGAGCGAGGTATGTAGGCGGTGCTACAGAGTTCTTGAAGTGGTGGCCTAACTACGGCTACACTAGAAGAA
CAGTATTTGGTATCTGCGCTCTGCTGAAGCCAGTTACCTTCGGAAAAAGAGTTGGTAGCTCTTGATCCGG
CAAACAAACCACCGCTGGTAGCGGTGGTTTTTTTGTTTGCAAGCAGCAGATTACGCGCAGAAAAAAAGGA
TCTCAAGAAGATCCTTTGATCTTTTCTACGGGGTCTGACGCTCAGTGGAACGAAAACTCACGTTAAGGGA
TTTTGGTCATGAGATTATCAAAAAGGATCTTCACCTAGATCCTTTTAAATTAAAAATGAAGTTTTAAATC
AATCTAAAGTATATATGAGTAAACTTGGTCTGACAGCTCGAGGCTTGGATTCTCACCAATAAAAAACGCC
CGGCGGCAACCGAGCGTTCTGAACAAATCCAGATGGAGTTCTGAGGTCATTACTGGATCTATCAACAGGA
GTCCAAGCGAGCTCGATATCAAATTACGCCCCGCCCTGCCACTCATCGCAGTACTGTTGTAATTCATTAA
GCATTCTGCCGACATGGAAGCCATCACAAACGGCATGATGAACCTGAATCGCCAGCGGCATCAGCACCTT
GTCGCCTTGCGTATAATATTTGCCCATGGTGAAAACGGGGGCGAAGAAGTTGTCCATATTGGCCACGTTT
AAATCAAAACTGGTGAAACTCACCCAGGGATTGGCTGAGACGAAAAACATATTCTCAATAAACCCTTTAG
GGAAATAGGCCAGGTTTTCACCGTAACACGCCACATCTTGCGAATATATGTGTAGAAACTGCCGGAAATC
GTCGTGGTATTCACTCCAGAGCGATGAAAACGTTTCAGTTTGCTCATGGAAAACGGTGTAACAAGGGTGA
ACACTATCCCATATCACCAGCTCACCGTCTTTCATTGCCATACGAAATTCCGGATGAGCATTCATCAGGC
GGGCAAGAATGTGAATAAAGGCCGGATAAAACTTGTGCTTATTTTTCTTTACGGTCTTTAAAAAGGCCGT
AATATCCAGCTGAACGGTCTGGTTATAGGTACATTGAGCAACTGACTGAAATGCCTCAAAATGTTCTTTA
CGATGCCATTGGGATATATCAACGGTGGTATATCCAGTGATTTTTTTCTCCATTTTAGCTTCCTTAGCTC
CTGAAAATCTCGATAACTCAAAAAATACGCCCGGTAGTGATCTTATTTCATTATGGTGAAAGTTGGAACC
TCTTACGTGCCCGATCAACTCGAGTGCCACCTGACGTCTAAGAAACCATTATTATCATGACATTAACCTA
TAAAAATAGGCGTATCACGAGGCAGAATTTCAGATAAAAAAAATCCTTAGCTTTCGCTAAGGATGATTTC
TGGAATTCGGTCTCTGCTTGATCGTTCAAACATTTGGCAATAAAGTTTCTTAAGATTGAATCCTGTTGCC
GGTCTTGCGATGATTATCATATAATTTCTGTTGAATTACGTTAAGCATGTAATAATTAACATGTAATGCA
TGACGTTATTTATGAGATGGGTTTTTATGATTAGAGTCCCGCAATTATACATTTAATACGCGATAGAAAA
CAAAATATAGCGCGCAAACTAGGATAAATTATCGCGCGCGGTGTCATCTATGTTACTAGATCCGCTTGAG
ACCC
Features (pLannotate 1.2.2; 7 found; start..end, strand, type, name):
      6..63      +  terminator     his operon terminator: This putative transcriptin terminator from the E. coli his operon has a 2-bp deletion introduced during synthesis. Its efficiency has not been determined.
    258..846     -  rep_origin     ori: high-copy-number ColE1/pMB1/pBR322/pUC origin of replication
   1029..1123    -  terminator     lambda t0 terminator: transcription terminator from phage lambda
   1147..1803    -  CDS            cat: CAT_ECOLX - Experimental evidence at protein level: Swiss-Prot protein existence level 1. This enzyme is an effector of chloramphenicol resistance in bacteria. From Escherichia coli. This protein is used as a marker in many commonly used cloning vectors, such as pACYC184.
   1804..1901    -  promoter       cat promoter: promoter of the E. coli cat gene encoding chloramphenicol acetyltransferase
   1987..2030    -  terminator     bacterial terminator: putative bacterial transcription terminator
   2050..2302    +  terminator     NOS terminator: nopaline synthase terminator and poly(A) signal
