[The description below was written by a language model from this plasmid's Addgene catalogue record and pLannotate feature annotations shown in this document.]
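Description:
lvl0 NOSt is a Level 0 standard-part plasmid from the Mobius Assembly for Plant Systems toolkit, carrying the nopaline synthase (NOS) terminator in the small mUAV backbone. It is a storage and donor vector rather than a functional expression construct: the sequenced plasmid is about 2.3 kb and contains no promoter or coding sequence for plant expression, only the terminator part. It is maintained in E. coli through a high-copy ColE1/pUC-type origin of replication and is selected with chloramphenicol, with resistance provided by the cat gene (chloramphenicol acetyltransferase) under its native cat promoter and followed by the phage lambda t0 terminator. Additional bacterial terminators, including a his operon terminator and a putative bacterial terminator, flank the cloning region and presumably insulate the part from read-through transcription from the backbone.

The insert is listed as 261 bp, and an annotated feature of about 250 bp matches the NOS terminator and poly(A) signal, an element that directs transcript 3′ end formation and polyadenylation in plant cells. The stated purpose identifies it as an Agrobacterium terminator, consistent with its origin in the nopaline synthase gene. The catalogue's species field nonetheless lists A. thaliana, which probably reflects the intended host rather than the source of the sequence. The part was cloned through AarI sites that were destroyed in the process, as expected for Type IIS-based part domestication. The plasmid is intended as a modular terminator part to be combined with promoter and coding sequence parts in higher-level assemblies of plant transcription units. The associated work examines how promoter and terminator combinations influence gene regulation.
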