Addgene plasmid #153388: lvl0 NOSt
Purpose: Agrobacterium terminator for plant expression
Depositing lab: Naomi Nakayama. Depositing organization: University of Edinburgh. Publication: Mobius Assembly for Plant Systems highlights promoter-terminator interaction in gene regulation. Andreou , Andreas I., Nirkko, Jessica , Ochoa-Villarreal, Marisol , Nakayama, Naomi. bioRxiv, March 31, 2021 10.1101/2021.03.31.437819.
Backbone
  Vector backbone: mUAV
  Backbone size w/o insert (bp): 2053
  Vector type: Plant Expression
Growth in bacteria
  Bacterial resistance: Chloramphenicol, 25 μg/mL
  Growth temperature: 37°C
  Growth strain: DH5alpha
  Copy number: High Copy
Gene/Insert
  Gene/Insert name: NOS terminator
  Species: A. thaliana (mustard weed)
  Insert size (bp): 261
  Cloning method: Restriction Enzyme; 5′ cloning site AarI (destroyed during cloning); 3′ cloning site AarI (destroyed during cloning)
  Sequencing primers: 5′ tgccacctgacgtctaagaa; 3′ attaccgcctttgagtgagc
Terms and licenses: Academic/Nonprofit Terms; Industry Terms: Not Available to Industry
How to cite: lvl0 NOSt was a gift from Naomi Nakayama (Addgene plasmid # 153388 ; http://n2t.net/addgene:153388 ; RRID:Addgene_153388)
